>Addgene plasmid #218988 | SFFV-STAT3-Brd 4 | depositor partial sequence | sequence record 427445 | Barcode sequence
TGTACAAATTCTCCAGCGCT
